>Addgene plasmid #221916 | pAcGFP-N1_CBPdCFIDdAL | addgene full sequence | sequence record 437456 | Addgene NGS Result
TAGTTATTAATAGTAATCAATTACGGGGTCATTAGTTCATAGCCCATATATGGAGTTCCGCGTTACATAA
CTTACGGTAAATGGCCCGCCTGGCTGACCGCCCAACGACCCCCGCCCATTGACGTCAATAATGACGTATG
TTCCCATAGTAACGCCAATAGGGACTTTCCATTGACGTCAATGGGTGGAGTATTTACGGTAAACTGCCCA
CTTGGCAGTACATCAAGTGTATCATATGCCAAGTACGCCCCCTATTGACGTCAATGACGGTAAATGGCCC
GCCTGGCATTATGCCCAGTACATGACCTTATGGGACTTTCCTACTTGGCAGTACATCTACGTATTAGTCA
TCGCTATTACCATGGTGATGCGGTTTTGGCAGTACATCAATGGGCGTGGATAGCGGTTTGACTCACGGGG
ATTTCCAAGTCTCCACCCCATTGACGTCAATGGGAGTTTGTTTTGGCACCAAAATCAACGGGACTTTCCA
AAATGTCGTAACAACTCCGCCCCATTGACGCAAATGGGCGGTAGGCGTGTACGGTGGGAGGTCTATATAA
GCAGAGCTGGTTTAGTGAACCGTCAGATCCGCTAGCGCTACCGGACTCAGATCTCGAGCTCAAGCTTCGA
ATTCTGCAGTCGACGGTACCGCGGGCCCGGGATCCAATGGCTGAGAACTTGCTGGACGGACCGCCCAACC
CCAAAAGAGCCAAACTCAGCTCGCCCGGTTTCTCGGCGAATGACAGCACAGATTTTGGATCATTGTTTGA
CTTGGAAAATGATCTTCCTGATGAGCTGATACCCAATGGAGGAGAATTAGGCCTTTTAAACAGTGGGAAC
CTTGTTCCAGATGCTGCTTCCAAACATAAACAACTGTCGGAGCTTCTACGAGGAGGCAGCGGCTCTAGTA
TCAACCCAGGAATAGGAAATGTGAGCGCCAGCAGCCCCGTGCAGCAGGGCCTGGGTGGCCAGGCTCAAGG
GCAGCCGAACAGTGCTAACATGGCCAGCCTCAGTGCCATGGGCAAGAGCCCTCTGAGCCAGGGAGATTCT
TCAGCCCCCAGCCTGCCTAAACAGGCAGCCAGCACCTCTGGGCCCACCCCCGCTGCCTCCCAAGCACTGA
ATCCGCAAGCACAAAAGCAAGTGGGGCTGGCGACTAGCAGCCCTGCCACGTCACAGACTGGACCTGGTAT
CTGCATGAATGCTAACTTTAACCAGACCCACCCAGGCCTCCTCAATAGTAACTCTGGCCATAGCTTAATT
AATCAGGCTTCACAAGGGCAGGCGCAAGTCATGAATGGATCTCTTGGGGCTGCTGGCAGAGGAAGGGGAG
CTGGAATGCCGTACCCTACTCCAGCCATGCAGGGCGCCTCGAGCAGCGTGCTGGCTGAGACCCTAACGCA
GGTTTCCCCGCAAATGACTGGTCACGCGGGACTGAACACCGCACAGGCAGGAGGCATGGCCAAGATGGGA
ATAACTGGGAACACAAGTCCATTTGGACAGCCCTTTAGTCAAGCTGGAGGGCAGCCAATGGGAGCCACTG
GAGTGAACCCCCAGTTAGCCAGCAAACAGAGCATGGTCAACAGTTTGCCCACCTTCCCTACAGATATCAA
GAATACTTCAGTCACCAACGTGCCAAATATGTCTCAGATGCAAACATCAGTGGGAATTGTACCCACACAA
GCAATTGCAACAGGCCCCACTGCAGATCCTGAAAAACGCAAACTGATACAGCAGCAGCTGGTTCTACTGC
TTCATGCTCATAAGTGTCAGAGACGAGAGCAAGCAAACGGAGAGGTTCGGGCCTGCTCGCTCCCGCATTG
TCGAACCATGAAAAACGTTTTGAATCACATGACGCATTGTCAGGCTGGGAAAGCCTGCCAAGTTGCCCAT
TGTGCATCTTCACGACAAATCATCTCTCATTGGAAGAACTGCACACGACATGACTGTCCTGTTTGCCTCC
CTTTGAAAAATGCCAGTGACAAGCGAAACCAACAAACCATCCTGGGGTCTCCAGCTAGTGGAATTCAAAA
CACAATTGGTTCTGTTGGCACAGGGCAACAGAATGCCACTTCTTTAAGTAACCCAAATCCCATAGACCCC
AGCTCCATGCAGCGAGCCTATGCTGCTCTCGGACTCCCCTACATGAACCAGCCCCAGACGCAGCTGCAGC
CTCAGGTTCCTGGCCAGCAACCAGCACAGCCTCAAACCCACCAGCAGATGAGGACTCTCAACCCCCTGGG
AAATAATCCAATGAACATTCCAGCAGGAGGAATAACAACAGATCAGCAGCCCCCAAACTTGATTTCAGAA
TCAGCTCTTCCGACTTCCCTGGGGGCCACAAACCCACTGATGAACGATGGCTCCAACTCTGGTAACATTG
GAACCCTCAGCACTATACCAACAGCAGCTCCTCCTTCTAGCACCGGTGTAAGGAAAGGCTGGCACGAACA
TGTCACTCAGGACCTGCGGAGCCATCTAGTGCATAAACTCGTCCAAGCCATCTTCCCAACACCTGATCCC
GCAGCTCTAAAGGATCGCCGCATGGAAAACCTGGTAGCCTATGCTAAGAAAGTGGAAGGGGACATGTACG
AGTCTGCCAACAGCAGGGATGAATATTATCACTTATTAGCAGAGAAAATCTACAAGATACAAAAAGAACT
AGAAGAAAAACGGAGGTCGCGTTTACATAAACAAGGCATCTTGGGGAACCAGCCAGCCTTACCAGCCCCG
GGGGCTCAGCCCCCTGTGATTCCACAGGCACAACCTGTGAGACCTCCAAATGGACCCCTGTCCCTGCCAG
TGAATCGCATGCAAGTTTCTCAAGGGATGAATTCATTTAACCCCATGTCCTTGGGGAACGTCCAGTTGCC
ACAAGCACCCATGGGACCTCGTGCAGCCTCCCCAATGAACCACTCTGTCCAGATGAACAGCATGGGCTCA
GTGCCAGGGATGGCCATTTCTCCTTCCCGAATGCCTCAGCCTCCGAACATGATGGGTGCACACACCAACA
ACATGATGGCCCAGGCGCCCGCTCAGAGCCAGTTTCTGCCACAGAACCAGTTCCCGTCATCCAGCGGGGC
GATGAGTGTGGGCATGGGGCAGCCGCCAGCCCAAACAGGCGTGTCACAGGGACAGGTGCCTGGTGCTGCT
CTTCCTAACCCTCTCAACATGCTGGGGCCTCAGGCCAGCCAGCTACCTTGCCCTCCAGTGACACAGTCAC
CACTGCACCCAACACCGCCTCCTGCTTCCACGGCTGCTGGCATGCCATCTCTCCAGCACACGACACCACC
TGGGATGACTCCTCCCCAGCCAGCAGCTCCCACTCAGCCATCAACTCCTGTGTCGTCTTCCGGGCAGACT
CCCACCCCGACTCCTGGCTCAGTGCCCAGTGCTACCCAAACCCAGAGCACCCCTACAGTCCAGGCAGCAG
CCCAGGCCCAGGTGACCCCGCAGCCTCAAACCCCAGTTCAGCCCCCGTCTGTGGCTACCCCTCAGTCATC
GCAGCAACAGCCGACGCCTGTGCACGCCCAGCCTCCTGGCACACCGCTTTCCCAGGCAGCAGCCAGCATT
GATAACAGAGTCCCTACCCCCTCCTCGGTGGCCAGCGCAGAAACCAATTCCCAGCAGCCAGGACCTGACG
TACCTGTGCTGGAAATGAAGACGGAGACCCAAGCAGAGGACACTGAGCCCGATCCTGGTGAATCCAAAGG
GGAGCCCAGGTCTGAGATGATGGAGGAGGATTTGCAAGGAGCTTCCCAAGTTAAAGAAGAAACAGACATA
GCAGAGCAGAAATCAGAACCAATGGAAGTGGATGAAAAGAAACCTGAAGTGAAAGTAGAAGTTAAAGAGG
AAGAAGAGAGTAGCAGTAACGGCACAGCCTCTCAGTCAACATCTCCTTCGCAGCCGCGCAAAAAAATCTT
TAAACCAGAGGAGTTACGCCAGGCCCTCATGCCAACCCTAGAAGCACTGTATCGACAGGACCCAGAGTCA
TTACCTTTCCGGCAGCCTGTAGATCCCCAGCTCCTCGGAATTCCAGACTATTTTGACATCGTAAAGAATC
CCATGGACCTCTCCACCATCAAGCGGAAGCTGGACACAGGGCAATACCAAGAGCCCTGGCAGTACGTGGA
CGACGTCTGGCTCATGTTCAACAATGCCTGGCTCTATAATCGCAAGACATCCCGAGTCTATAAGTTTTGC
AGTAAGCTTGCAGAGGTCTTTGAGCAGGAAATTGACCCTGTCATGCAGTCCCTTGGATATTGCTGTGGAC
GCAAGTATGAGTTTTCCCCACAGACTTTGTGCTGCTATGGGAAGCAGCTGTGTACCATTCCTCGCGATGC
TGCCTACTACAGCTATCAGAATAGGTATCATTTCTGTGAGAAGTGTTTCACAGAGATCCAGGGCGAGAAT
GTGACCCTGGGTGACGACCCTTCACAGCCCCAGACGACAATTTCAAAGGATCAGTTTGAAAAGAAGAAAA
ATGATACCTTAGACCCCGAACCTTTCGTTGATTGCAAGGAGTGTGGCCGGAAGATGCATCAGATTTGCGT
TCTGCACTATGACATCATTTGGCCTTCAGGTTTTGTGTGCGACAACTGCTTGAAGAAAACTGGCAGACCT
CGAAAAGAAAACAAATTCAGTGCTAAGAGGCTGCAGACCACAAGACTGGGAAACCACTTGGAAGACCGAG
TGAACAAATTTTTGCGGCGCCAGAATCACCCTGAAGCCGGGGAGGTTTTTGTCCGAGTGGTGGCCAGCTC
AGACAAGACGGTGGAGGTCAAGCCCGGGATGAAGTCACGGTTTGTGGATTCTGGGGAAATGTCTGAATCT
TTCCCATATCGAACCAAAGCTCTGTTTGCTTTTGAGGAAATTGACGGCGTGGATGTCTGCTTTTTTGGAA
TGCACGTCCAAGAATACGGCTCTGATTGCCCCCCTCCAAACACGAGGCGTGTGTACATTTCTTATCTGGA
TAGTATTCATTTCTTCCGGCCACGTTGCCTCCGCACAGCCGTTTACCATGAGATCCTTATTGGATATTTA
GAGTATGTGAAGAAATTAGGGTATGTGACAGGGCACATCTGGGCCTGTCCTCCAAGTGAAGGAGATGATT
ACATCTTCCATTGCCACCCACCTGATCAAAAAATACCCAAGCCAAAACGACTGCAGGAGTGGTACAAAAA
GATGCTGGACAAGGCGTTTGCAGAGCGGATCATCCATGACTACAAGGATATTTTCAAACAAGCAACTGAA
GACAGGCTCACCAGTGCCAAGGAACTGCCCTATTTTGAAGGTGATTTCTGGCCCAATGTGTTAGAAGAGA
GCATTAAGGAACTAGAAGGCAGTGCCGGGAGCGCCGCAGGGAGTGGTGAATTTCCCAGCATGCCCAACGT
GTCCAATGACCTGTCCCAGAAGCTGTATGCCACCATGGAGAAGCACAAGGAGGTCTTCTTCGTGATCCAC
CTGCACGCTGGGCCTGTCATCAACACCCTGCCCCCCATCGTCGACCCCGACCCCCTGCTCAGCTGTGACC
TCATGGATGGGCGCGACGCCTTCCTCACCCTCGCCAGAGACAAGCACTGGGAGTTCTCCTCCTTGCGCCG
CTCCAAGTGGTCCACGCTCTGCATGCTGGTGGAGCTGCACACCCAGGGCCAGGACCGCTTTGTCTACACC
TGCAACGAGTGCAAGCACCACGTGGAGACGCGCTGGCACTGCACTGTGTGCGAGGACTACGACCTCTGCA
TCAACTGCTATAACACGAAGAGCCATGCCCATAAGATGGTGAAGTGGGGGCTGGGCCTGGATGACGAGGG
CAGCAGCCAGGGCGAGCCACAGTCAAAGAGCCCCCAGGAGTCACGCCGGCTGAGCATCCAGCGCTGCATC
CAGTCGCTGGTGCACGCGTGCCAGTGCCGCAACGCCAACTGCTCGCTGCCATCCTGCCAGAAGATGAAGC
GGGTGGTGCAGCACACCAAGGGCTGCAAACGCAAGACCAACGGGGGCTGCCCGGTGTGCAAGCAGCTCAT
CGCCCTCTGCTGCTACCACGCCAAGCACTGCCAAGAAAACAAATGCCCCGTGCCCTTCTGCCTCAACATC
AAACACAAGCTCCGCCAGCAGCAGATCCAGCACCGCCTGCAGCAGGCCCAGCTCATGCGCCGGCGGATGG
CCACCATGAACACCCGCAACGTGCCTCAGCAGAGTCTGCCTTCTCCTACCTCAGCACCGCCCGGGCCGGT
CATGGTGAGCAAGGGCGCCGAGCTGTTCACCGGCATCGTGCCCATCCTGATCGAGCTGAATGGCGATGTG
AATGGCCACAAGTTCAGCGTGAGCGGCGAGGGCGAGGGCGATGCCACCTACGGCAAGCTGACCCTGAAGT
TCATCTGCACCACCGGCAAGCTGCCTGTGCCCTGGCCCACCCTGGTGACCACCCTGAGCTACGGCGTGCA
GTGCTTCTCACGCTACCCCGATCACATGAAGCAGCACGACTTCTTCAAGAGCGCCATGCCTGAGGGCTAC
ATCCAGGAGCGCACCATCTTCTTCGAGGATGACGGCAACTACAAGTCGCGCGCCGAGGTGAAGTTCGAGG
GCGATACCCTGGTGAATCGCATCGAGCTGACCGGCACCGATTTCAAGGAGGATGGCAACATCCTGGGCAA
TAAGATGGAGTACAACTACAACGCCCACAATGTGTACATCATGACCGACAAGGCCAAGAATGGCATCAAG
GTGAACTTCAAGATCCGCCACAACATCGAGGATGGCAGCGTGCAGCTGGCCGACCACTACCAGCAGAATA
CCCCCATCGGCGATGGCCCTGTGCTGCTGCCCGATAACCACTACCTGTCCACCCAGAGCGCCCTGTCCAA
GGACCCCAACGAGAAGCGCGATCACATGATCTACTTCGGCTTCGTGACCGCCGCCGCCATCACCCACGGC
ATGGATGAGCTGTACAAGTGAGCGGCCGCGACTCTAGATCATAATCAGCCATACCACATTTGTAGAGGTT
TTACTTGCTTTAAAAAACCTCCCACACCTCCCCCTGAACCTGAAACATAAAATGAATGCAATTGTTGTTG
TTAACTTGTTTATTGCAGCTTATAATGGTTACAAATAAAGCAATAGCATCACAAATTTCACAAATAAAGC
ATTTTTTTCACTGCATTCTAGTTGTGGTTTGTCCAAACTCATCAATGTATCTTAAGGCGTAAATTGTAAG
CGTTAATATTTTGTTAAAATTCGCGTTAAATTTTTGTTAAATCAGCTCATTTTTTAACCAATAGGCCGAA
ATCGGCAAAATCCCTTATAAATCAAAAGAATAGACCGAGATAGGGT
[37 nt withheld, positions 7327-7363]
AAAGAACGTGGACTCCAACGTCAAAGG
[49 nt withheld, positions 7391-7439]
T
[91 nt withheld, positions 7441-7531]
G
[124 nt withheld, positions 7533-7656]
CAGGTGGCACTTTTCGGGGAAATGTGCGCGGAACCCCTATTTGTTTATTTTTCTAAATACATTCAAATAT
GTATCCGCTCATGAGACAATAACCCTGATAAATGCTTCAATAATATTGAAAAAGGAAGAGTCCTGAGGCG
GAAAGAACCAGCTGTGGAATGTGTGTCAGTTAGGGTGTGGAAAGTCCCCAGGCTCCCCAGCAGGCAGAAG
TATGCAAAGCATGCATCTCAATTAGTCAGCAACCAGGTGTGGAAAGTCCCCAGGCTCCCCAGCAGGCAGA
AGTATGCAAAGCATGCATCTCAATTAGTCAGCAACCATAGTCCCGCCCCTAACTCCGCCCATCCCGCCCC
TAACTCCGCCCAGTTCCGCCCATTCTCCGCCCCATGGCTGACTAATTTTTTTTATTTATGCAGAGGCCGA
GGCCGCCTCGGCCTCTGAGCTATTCCAGAAGTAGTGAGGAGGCTTTTTTGGAGGCCTAGGCTTTTGCAAA
GATCGATCAAGAGACAGGATGAGGATCGTTTCGCATGATTGAACAAGATGGATTGCACGCAGGTTCTCCG
GCCGCTTGGGTGGAGAGGCTATTCGGCTATGACTGGGCACAACAGACAATCGGCTGCTCTGATGCCGCCG
TGTTCCGGCTGTCAGCGCAGGGGCGCCCGGTTCTTTTTGTCAAGACCGACCTGTCCGGTGCCCTGAATGA
ACTGCAAGACGAGGCAGCGCGGCTATCGTGGCTGGCCACGACGGGCGTTCCTTGCGCAGCTGTGCTCGAC
GTTGTCACTGAAGCGGGAAGGGACTGGCTGCTATTGGGCGAAGTGCCGGGGCAGGATCTCCTGTCATCTC
ACCTTGCTCCTGCCGAGAAAGTATCCATCATGGCTGATGCAATGCGGCGGCTGCATACGCTTGATCCGGC
TACCTGCCCATTCGACCACCAAGCGAAACATCGCATCGAGCGAGCACGTACTCGGATGGAAGCCGGTCTT
GTCGATCAGGATGATCTGGACGAAGAGCATCAGGGGCTCGCGCCAGCCGAACTGTTCGCCAGGCTCAAGG
CGAGCATGCCCGACGGCGAGGATCTCGTCGTGACCCATGGCGATGCCTGCTTGCCGAATATCATGGTGGA
AAATGGCCGCTTTTCTGGATTCATCGACTGTGGCCGGCTGGGTGTGGCGGACCGCTATCAGGACATAGCG
TTGGCTACCCGTGATATTGCTGAAGAGCTTGGCGGCGAATGGGCTGACCGCTTCCTCGTGCTTTACGGTA
TCGCCGCTCCCGATTCGCAGCGCATCGCCTTCTATCGCCTTCTTGACGAGTTCTTCTGAGCGGGACTCTG
GGGTTCGAAATGACCGACCAAGCGACGCCCAACCTGCCATCACGAGATTTCGATTCCACCGCCGCCTTCT
ATGAAAGGTTGGGCTTCGGAATCGTTTTCCGGGACGCCGGCTGGATGATCCTCCAGCGCGGGGATCTCAT
GCTGGAGTTCTTCGCCCACCCTAGGGGGAGGCTAACTGAAACACGGAAGGAGACAATACCGGAAGGAACC
CGCGCTATGACGGCAATAAAAAGACAGAATAAAACGCACGGTGTTGGGTCGTTTGTTCATAAACGCGGGG
TTCGGTCCCAGGGCTGGCACTCTGTCGATACCCCACCGAGACCCCATTGGGGCCAATACGCCCGCGTTTC
TTCCTTTTCCCCACCCCACCCCCCAAGTTCGGGTGAAGGCCCAGGGCTCGCAGCCAACGTCGGGGCGGCA
GGCCCTGCCATAGCCTCAGGTTACTCATATATACTTTAGATTGATTTAAAACTTCATTTTTAATTTAAAA
GGATCTAGGTGAAGATCCTTTTTGATAATCTCATGACCAAAATCCCTTAACGTGAGTTTTCGTTCCACTG
AGCGTCAGACCCCGTAGAAAAGATCAAAGGATCTTCTTGAGATCCTTTTTTTCTGCGCGTAATCTGCTGC
TTGCAAACAAAAAAACCACCGCTACCAGCGGTGGTTTGTTTGCCGGATCAAGAGCTACCAACTCTTTTTC
CGAAGGTAACTGGCTTCAGCAGAGCGCAGATACCAAATACTGTTCTTCTAGTGTAGCCGTAGTTAGGCCA
CCACTTCAAGAACTCTGTAGCACCGCCTACATACCTCGCTCTGCTAATCCTGTTACCAGTGGCTGCTGCC
AGTGGCGATAAGTCGTGTCTTACCGGGTTGGACTCAAGACGATAGTTACCGGATAAGGCGCAGCGGTCGG
GCTGAACGGGGGGTTCGTGCACACAGCCCAGCTTGGAGCGAACGACCTACACCGAACTGAGATACCTACA
GCGTGAGCTATGAGAAAGCGCCACGCTTCCCGAAGGGAGAAAGGCGGACAGGTATCCGGTAAGCGGCAGG
GTCGGAACAGGAGAGCGCACGAGGGAGCTTCCAGGGGGAAACGCCTGGTATCTTTATAGTCCTGTCGGGT
TTCGCCACCTCTGACTTGAGCGTCGATTTTTGTGATGCTCGTCAGGGGGGCGGAGCCTATGGAAAAACGC
CAGCAACGCGGCCTTTTTACGGTTCCTGGCCTTTTGCTGGCCTTTTGCTCACATGTTCTTTCCTGCGTTA
TCCCCTGATTCTGTGGATAACCGTATTACCGCCATGCAT
Features (pLannotate 1.2.2; 15 found; start..end, strand, type, name):
     61..364     +  enhancer       CMV enhancer: human cytomegalovirus immediate early enhancer
    365..568     +  promoter       CMV promoter: human cytomegalovirus (CMV) immediate early promoter
    609..665     +  misc_feature   MCS: multiple cloning site
    667..6225    +  CDS            CREBBP (fragment): CBP_HUMAN - Also known as CBP. Experimental evidence at protein level: Swiss-Prot protein existence level 1. Acetylates histones, giving a specific tag for transcriptional activation (PubMed:24616510). Also acetylates non- histone proteins, like DDX21, FBL, IRF2, MAFG, NCOA3, POLR1E/PAF53 and FOXO1 (PubMed:10490106, PubMed:11154691, PubMed:12738767, PubMed:12929931, PubMed:9707565, PubMed:24207024, PubMed:28790157, PubMed:30540930). Binds specifically to phosphorylated CREB and enhances its transcriptional activity toward cAMP-responsive genes. Acts as a coactivator of ALX1. Acts as a circadia
   6232..6951    +  CDS            AcGFP1: Aequorea coerulescens GFP mammalian codon-optimized
   6967..7050    +  CDS            large T antigen (fragment): large T antigen from SV40 (simian virus 40)
   7073..7194    +  polyA_signal   SV40 poly(A) signal: SV40 polyadenylation signal
   7228..7656    -  rep_origin     f1 ori (sequence partly withheld): f1 bacteriophage origin of replication; arrow indicates direction of (+) strand synthesis
   7683..7787    +  promoter       AmpR promoter: bla
   7789..8146    +  promoter       SV40 promoter: SV40 enhancer and early promoter
   8181..8975    +  CDS            NeoR/KanR: aminoglycoside phosphotransferase from Tn5; aph(3')-II (or nptII); confers resistance to neomycin, kanamycin, and G418 (Geneticin®)
   8996..9148    +  CDS            ble (fragment): BLE_KLEPN - Experimental evidence at protein level: Swiss-Prot protein existence level 1. Binding protein with a strong affinity to the bleomycin family of antibiotics. Binds to CL990; an antimitotic-antibiotic compound. From Klebsiella pneumoniae.
   9207..9254    +  polyA_signal   HSV TK poly(A) signal: herpes simplex virus thymidine kinase polyadenylation signal (Cole and Stacy, 1985)
   9345..9361    -  polyA_signal   bGH poly(A) signal (fragment): bovine growth hormone polyadenylation signal
   9583..10171   +  rep_origin     ori: high-copy-number ColE1/pMB1/pBR322/pUC origin of replication
