[The description below was written by a language model from this plasmid's Addgene catalogue record and pLannotate feature annotations shown in this document.]
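Description:
pAcGFP-N1_CBPdCFIDdAL is a mammalian expression plasmid built on the Clontech pAcGFP-N1 backbone for transient production of a GFP-tagged deletion mutant of human CREB binding protein (CBP, gene CREBBP), a histone and non-histone protein acetyltransferase that acts as a transcriptional coactivator. The sequenced plasmid is about 10.3 kb. It is maintained in E. coli at high copy from a ColE1/pUC-type origin and selected with kanamycin. The NeoR/KanR aminoglycoside phosphotransferase gene sits behind both a bacterial (bla) promoter and the SV40 enhancer/early promoter and is terminated by the HSV TK polyadenylation signal, so the same marker could in principle also give G418 resistance in mammalian cells. An f1 origin is also present. Short hits annotated as ble, SV40 large T antigen and bGH poly(A) fragments appear to be backbone remnants rather than functional units.

The expression cassette uses the human CMV immediate early enhancer and promoter to drive a roughly 5.6 kb CBP coding sequence, inserted by Gibson assembly just downstream of the multiple cloning site. It is followed almost immediately by mammalian codon-optimized AcGFP1 from Aequorea coerulescens, placing the fluorescent tag at the C terminus of CBP, and then by the SV40 poly(A) signal. The CBP insert carries two deletions. One removes the CBP-FUS interaction domain (CFID, residues 1892-2441), which truncates the C-terminal end of the protein. The other removes the AL region (residues 1558-1607), which is replaced by a short glycine-serine-rich flexible linker. The record expands CFID but does not spell out AL. The associated study concerns how CBP's intrinsically disordered regions regulate acetylation and gene expression, so the construct fits live-cell or functional comparison of this double-deletion mutant with other CBP variants.
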