Addgene plasmid #221916: pAcGFP-N1_CBPdCFIDdAL
Purpose: Transient expression of GFP-tagged CBPdeltaCFIDdeltaAL in mammalian cells
Depositing lab: Daniel Bose. Depositing organization: University of Sheffield. Publication: CBP-IDRs regulate acetylation and gene expression. Gelder KL, Carruthers NA, Gilbert G, Harrison LJ, Evans BV, Evans TI, Ball SS, Dunning M, Craggs TD, Twelvetrees AE, Bose DA. Cell Rep. 2026 Mar 12;45(3):117109. doi: 10.1016/j.celrep.2026.117109. PubMed 41824454.
Backbone
  Vector backbone: pAcGFP-N1
  Backbone manufacturer: Clontech
  Backbone size w/o insert (bp): 4726
  Vector type: Mammalian Expression
Growth in bacteria
  Bacterial resistance: Kanamycin, 50 μg/mL
  Growth temperature: 37°C
  Growth strain: DH5alpha
  Copy number: High Copy
Gene/Insert
  Gene/Insert name: CBP (alt name: CREB binding protein)
  Species: H. sapiens (human)
  Insert size (bp): 5559
  Mutation: deletion of the CBP-FUS interaction domain (CFID) (aa 1892-2441); deletion of the AL (aa 1558-1607); insertion at this site of a glycine-serine linker (GSAGSAAGSGQF)
  Entrez Gene: CREBBP (a.k.a. CBP, KAT3A, MKHK1, RSTS, RSTS1)
  Tag / fusion protein: GFP (C terminal on insert)
  Cloning method: Gibson Cloning
Terms and licenses: Academic/Nonprofit Terms; Industry Terms: Not Available to Industry
How to cite: pAcGFP-N1_CBPdCFIDdAL was a gift from Daniel Bose (Addgene plasmid # 221916 ; http://n2t.net/addgene:221916 ; RRID:Addgene_221916)
